Addgene plasmid #225490: pCDNA3.1(+)-hSyn-HA-mTREK-1(S131C/A286F)-IRES-GFP
Purpose: Neuronal expression IRES-containing bicistronic vector for generating mTREK-1 (S131C/A286F) + EGFP under the hSyn promoter.
Depositing lab: Dan Minor. Depositing organization: University of California, San Francisco (UCSF). Publication: Development of covalent chemogenetic K(2P) channel activators. Deal PE, Lee H, Mondal A, Lolicato M, Mendonca PRF, Black H, Jang S, El-Hilali X, Bryant C, Isacoff EY, Renslo AR, Minor DL Jr. Cell Chem Biol. 2024 Jul 18;31(7):1305-1323.e9. doi: 10.1016/j.chembiol.2024.06.006. PubMed 39029456.
Backbone
  Vector backbone: pcDNA3.1
  Vector type: Mammalian Expression ; Neuronal expression
Growth in bacteria
  Bacterial resistance: Ampicillin, 100 μg/mL
  Growth temperature: 37°C
  Growth strain: DH5alpha
  Copy number: High Copy
Gene/Insert
  Gene/Insert name: Potassium channel subfamily K member 2 (alt names: Kcnk2; TREK-1)
  Species: M. musculus (mouse)
  Insert size (bp): 2625
  GenBank ID: 16526 NP_034737.2
  Entrez Gene: Kcnk2 (a.k.a. A430027H14Rik, TREK-1)
  Promoter: hSyn
  Cloning method: Gibson Cloning
  Sequencing primers: 5′ CMV-F
Terms and licenses: Academic/Nonprofit Terms; Industry Terms: Not Available to Industry
Depositor comments: NOTE: Also known as TREK-1CG* A286F and used in chemogenetic strategy termed CATKLAMP (covalent activation of TREK family K+ channels to clamp membrane potential) for irreversibly activating K2P potassium channels and thereby silencing of electrical activity in neurons in the presence of CAT335, a maleimide derivative of the K2P modulator pocket activator ML335.
How to cite: pCDNA3.1(+)-hSyn-HA-mTREK-1(S131C/A286F)-IRES-GFP was a gift from Dan Minor (Addgene plasmid # 225490 ; http://n2t.net/addgene:225490 ; RRID:Addgene_225490)
