[The description below was written by a language model from this plasmid's Addgene catalogue record and pLannotate feature annotations shown in this document.]
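Description:
pCDNA3.1(+)-hSyn-HA-mTREK-1(S131C/A286F)-IRES-GFP is a 7.1 kb mammalian expression plasmid for neuron-restricted, bicistronic expression of an engineered mouse K2P potassium channel together with EGFP. It is catalogued as a pcDNA3.1 derivative and is propagated in E. coli as a high-copy plasmid using a ColE1/pUC-type origin and an ampicillin resistance gene; an f1 origin is also present. The annotated sequence differs in places from a standard pcDNA3.1 layout. Only a short remnant of the CMV enhancer remains, the polyadenylation signal is from human growth hormone, lac-derived fragments are present, and an SV40 promoter is annotated without any mammalian selection marker behind it. The plasmid therefore appears suited to transient expression rather than drug selection.

The expression cassette is driven by the human synapsin I promoter, which confers neuron-specific transcription. It directs a single transcript encoding mouse Kcnk2 (TREK-1) carrying the S131C and A286F substitutions, followed by a short multiple cloning site, an EMCV IRES and EGFP, and ending at the hGH poly(A) signal. The IRES allows EGFP to be translated independently from the same mRNA, marking transfected neurons without fusing a fluorophore to the channel. The plasmid name indicates an HA tag on the channel, although the feature table does not annotate it separately.

According to the depositor, this variant is also called TREK-1CG* A286F and is part of the CATKLAMP chemogenetic strategy. In that approach CAT335, a maleimide derivative of the K2P modulator pocket activator ML335, irreversibly activates the channel, clamping membrane potential and silencing electrical activity in neurons.
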