Features (pLannotate 1.2.2; 18 found; start..end, strand, type, name):
    182..1042    -  CDS            AmpR: β-lactamase; bla; confers resistance to ampicillin, carbenicillin, and related antibiotics
   1043..1147    -  promoter       AmpR promoter: bla
   1174..1602    +  rep_origin     f1 ori (sequence partly withheld): f1 bacteriophage origin of replication; arrow indicates direction of (+) strand synthesis
   1633..1787    -  CDS            lacZα (fragment): LacZα fragment of β-galactosidase; lacZ fragment
   1947..1965    +  enhancer       CMV enhancer (fragment): human cytomegalovirus immediate early enhancer
   1994..2441    +  promoter       hSyn promoter: human synapsin I promoter; confers neuron-specific expression (Kügler et al., 2003)
   2480..3721    +  CDS            Kcnk2: KCNK2_MOUSE - Experimental evidence at protein level: Swiss-Prot protein existence level 1. Ion channel that contributes to passive transmembrane potassium transport. Reversibly converts between a voltage-insensitive potassium leak channel and a voltage-dependent outward rectifying potassium channel in a phosphorylation-dependent manner. In astrocytes, forms mostly heterodimeric potassium channels with KCNK1, with only a minor proportion of functional channels containing homodimeric KCNK2 (PubMed:24496152). In astrocytes, the heterodimer formed by KCNK1 and KCNK2 is required for rapid glutamat
   3725..3777    +  misc_feature   MCS: multiple cloning site
   3779..4365    +  misc_feature   IRES2: internal ribosome entry site (IRES) of the encephalomyocarditis virus (EMCV)
   4366..5085    +  CDS            EGFP: the original enhanced GFP (Yang et al., 1996) mammalian codon-optimized
   5094..5716    +  polyA_signal   hGH poly(A) signal: human growth hormone polyadenylation signal
   5745..6074    +  promoter       SV40 promoter: SV40 enhancer and early promoter
   6113..6131    -  promoter       T7 promoter: promoter for bacteriophage T7 RNA polymerase
   6169..6185    -  protein_bind   lac operator: The lac repressor binds to the lac operator to inhibit transcription in E. coli. This inhibition can be relieved by adding lactose or isopropyl-β-D-thiogalactopyranoside (IPTG). lac repressor encoded by lacI
   6193..6223    -  promoter       lac promoter: promoter for the E. coli lac operon
   6238..6259    -  protein_bind   CAP binding site: CAP binding activates transcription in the presence of cAMP. E. coli catabolite activator protein
   6272..6364    -  CDS            lacI (fragment): lac repressor; lacI; The lac repressor binds to the lac operator to inhibit transcription in E. coli. This inhibition can be relieved by adding lactose or isopropyl-β-D-thiogalactopyranoside (IPTG).
   6547..11      -  rep_origin     ori (across the origin): high-copy-number ColE1/pMB1/pBR322/pUC origin of replication
>Addgene plasmid #225490 | pCDNA3.1(+)-hSyn-HA-mTREK-1(S131C/A286F)-IRES-GFP | addgene full sequence | sequence record 448327 | Addgene NGS Result
AAGGATCTCAAGAAGATCCTTTGATCTTTTCTACGGGGTCTGACGCTCAGTGGAACGAAAACTCACGTTA
AGGGATTTTGGTCATGAGATTATCAAAAAGGATCTTCACCTAGATCCTTTTAAATTAAAAATGAAGTTTT
AAATCAATCTAAAGTATATATGAGTAAACTTGGTCTGACAGTTACCAATGCTTAATCAGTGAGGCACCTA
TCTCAGCGATCTGTCTATTTCGTTCATCCATAGTTGCCTGACTCCCCGTCGTGTAGATAACTACGATACG
GGAGGGCTTACCATCTGGCCCCAGTGCTGCAATGATACCGCGAGACCCACGCTCACCGGCTCCAGATTTA
TCAGCAATAAACCAGCCAGCCGGAAGGGCCGAGCGCAGAAGTGGTCCTGCAACTTTATCCGCCTCCATCC
AGTCTATTAATTGTTGCCGGGAAGCTAGAGTAAGTAGTTCGCCAGTTAATAGTTTGCGCAACGTTGTTGC
CATTGCTACAGGCATCGTGGTGTCACGCTCGTCGTTTGGTATGGCTTCATTCAGCTCCGGTTCCCAACGA
TCAAGGCGAGTTACATGATCCCCCATGTTGTGCAAAAAAGCGGTTAGCTCCTTCGGTCCTCCGATCGTTG
TCAGAAGTAAGTTGGCCGCAGTGTTATCACTCATGGTTATGGCAGCACTGCATAATTCTCTTACTGTCAT
GCCATCCGTAAGATGCTTTTCTGTGACTGGTGAGTACTCAACCAAGTCATTCTGAGAATAGTGTATGCGG
CGACCGAGTTGCTCTTGCCCGGCGTCAATACGGGATAATACCGCGCCACATAGCAGAACTTTAAAAGTGC
TCATCATTGGAAAACGTTCTTCGGGGCGAAAACTCTCAAGGATCTTACCGCTGTTGAGATCCAGTTCGAT
GTAACCCACTCGTGCACCCAACTGATCTTCAGCATCTTTTACTTTCACCAGCGTTTCTGGGTGAGCAAAA
ACAGGAAGGCAAAATGCCGCAAAAAAGGGAATAAGGGCGACACGGAAATGTTGAATACTCATACTCTTCC
TTTTTCAATATTATTGAAGCATTTATCAGGGTTATTGTCTCATGAGCGGATACATATTTGAATGTATTTA
GAAAAATAAACAAATAGGGGTTCCGCGCACATTTCCCCGAAAAGTGCCACCTG
[124 nt withheld, positions 1174-1297]
C
[91 nt withheld, positions 1299-1389]
A
[49 nt withheld, positions 1391-1439]
CCTTTGACGTTGGAGTCCACGTTCTTT
[37 nt withheld, positions 1467-1503]
ACCCTATCTCGGTCTATTCTTTTGATTTATAAGGGATTTTGCCGATTTCGGCCTATTGGTTAAAAAATGA
GCTGATTTAACAAAAATTTAACGCGAATTTTAACAAAATATTAACGCTTACAATTTCCATTCGCCATTCA
GGCTGCGCAACTGTTGGGAAGGGCGATCGGTGCGGGCCTCTTCGCTATTACGCCAGCTGGCGAAAGGGGG
ATGTGCTGCAAGGCGATTAAGTTGGGTAACGCCAGGGTTTTCCCAGTCACGACGTTGTAAAACGACGGCC
AGTGCCAAGCTGATCTATACATTGAATCAATATTGGCAATTAGCCATATTAGTCATTGGTTATATAGCAT
AAATCAATATTGGCTATTGGCCATTGCATACGTTGTATCTATATCATAATATGTACATTTATATTGGCTC
ATGTCCAATATGACCGCCATGTTGACATTGATTATTGACTAGACTCGAGCTGCAGAGGGCCCTGCGTATG
AGTGCAAGTGGGTTTTAGGACCAGGATGAGGCGGGGTGGGGGTGCCTACCTGACGACCGACCCCGACCCA
CTGGACAAGCACCCAACCCCCATTCCCCAAATTGCGCATCCCCTATCAGAGAGGGGGAGGGGAAACAGGA
TGCGGCGAGGCGCGTGCGCACTGCCAGCTTCAGCACCGCGGACAGTGCCTTCGCCCCCGCCTGGCGGCGC
GCGCCACCGCCGCCTCAGCACTGAAGGCGCGCTGACGTCACTCGCCGGTCCCCCGCAAACTCCCCTTCCC
GGCCACCTTGGTCGCGTCCGCGCCGCCGCCGGCCCAGCCGGACCGCACCACGCGAGGCGCGAGATAGGGG
GGCACGGGCGCGACCATCTGCGCTGCGGCGCCGGCGACTCAGCGCTGCCTCAGTCTGCGGTGGGCAGCGG
AGGAGTCGTGTCGTGCCTGAGAGCGCAGTCGAATTCAGATCTGGTACCATGTACCCATACGACGTGCCAG
ACTACGCTGCGGCCCCTGACTTGCTGGATCCCAAGTCTGCTGCTCAGAACTCCAAACCGAGGCTCTCATT
CTCCTCAAAACCCACCGTGCTTGCTTCCCGGGTGGAGAGTGACTCGGCCATTAATGTTATGAAATGGAAG
ACGGTCTCCACGATTTTCCTGGTGGTCGTCCTCTACCTGATCATCGGAGCCACGGTGTTCAAGGCATTGG
AGCAGCCTCAGGAGATTTCCCAGAGGACCACCATTGTGATCCAGAAGCAGACCTTCATAGCCCAGCATGC
CTGCGTCAACTCCACCGAGCTGGACGAACTCATCCAGCAAATAGTGGCAGCAATAAACGCAGGAATTATC
CCCTTAGGAAACAGCTCCAATCAAGTTAGTCACTGGGACCTCGGATGCTCTTTCTTCTTTGCTGGTACTG
TTATCACAACCATAGGATTTGGAAACATCTCCCCACGAACTGAAGGTGGAAAAATATTCTGCATCATCTA
TGCCTTGCTGGGAATTCCCCTCTTTGGCTTTCTACTGGCTGGGGTTGGTGATCAGCTAGGAACTATATTT
GGAAAAGGAATTGCCAAAGTGGAAGACACATTTATTAAGTGGAATGTTAGTCAGACGAAGATTCGTATCA
TCTCCACCATCATCTTCATCCTGTTTGGCTGTGTCCTCTTTGTGGCTCTCCCTGCGGTCATATTCAAGCA
CATAGAAGGCTGGAGCGCCCTGGACGCTATCTATTTTGTGGTTATCACTCTGACGACCATTGGATTTGGA
GACTACGTGGCAGGTGGATCAGACATTGAATATCTGGACTTCTACAAGCCTGTGGTGTGGTTCTGGATCC
TCGTTGGGCTGGCCTACTTTTTCGCTGTTCTGAGCATGATTGGGGACTGGCTACGGGTGATCTCTAAGAA
GACGAAGGAAGAGGTGGGAGAGTTCAGAGCGCATGCCGCTGAGTGGACAGCCAATGTCACGGCCGAGTTC
AAGGAAACGAGGAGGCGGCTGAGCGTGGAGATCTACGACAAGTTCCAGCGTGCCACATCCGTGAAGCGGA
AGCTCTCCGCAGAGCTGGCGGGCAACCACAACCAGGAACTGACTCCGTGTCGTCGCACCCTGTCTGTGAA
CCACCTGACCAGCGAGAGGGAAGTCCTGCCTCCCTTGCTGAAGGCTGAGAGCATCTATCTGAACGGTCTG
ACACCACACTGTGCTGGTGAGGACATAGCTGTCATTGAGAACATGAAGTGACTCGAGCTCAAGCTTCGAA
TTCTGCAGTCGACGGTACCGCGGGCCCGGGATCCGCCCCTCTCCCTCCCCCCCCCCTAACGTTACTGGCC
GAAGCCGCTTGGAATAAGGCCGGTGTGCGTTTGTCTATATGTTATTTTCCACCATATTGCCGTCTTTTGG
CAATGTGAGGGCCCGGAAACCTGGCCCTGTCTTCTTGACGAGCATTCCTAGGGGTCTTTCCCCTCTCGCC
AAAGGAATGCAAGGTCTGTTGAATGTCGTGAAGGAAGCAGTTCCTCTGGAAGCTTCTTGAAGACAAACAA
CGTCTGTAGCGACCCTTTGCAGGCAGCGGAACCCCCCACCTGGCGACAGGTGCCTCTGCGGCCAAAAGCC
ACGTGTATAAGATACACCTGCAAAGGCGGCACAACCCCAGTGCCACGTTGTGAGTTGGATAGTTGTGGAA
AGAGTCAAATGGCTCTCCTCAAGCGTATTCAACAAGGGGCTGAAGGATGCCCAGAAGGTACCCCATTGTA
TGGGATCTGATCTGGGGCCTCGGTACACATGCTTTACATGTGTTTAGTCGAGGTTAAAAAAACGTCTAGG
CCCCCCGAACCACGGGGACGTGGTTTTCCTTTGAAAAACACGATGATAATATGGCCACAACCATGGTGAG
CAAGGGCGAGGAGCTGTTCACCGGGGTGGTGCCCATCCTGGTCGAGCTGGACGGCGACGTAAACGGCCAC
AAGTTCAGCGTGTCCGGCGAGGGCGAGGGCGATGCCACCTACGGCAAGCTGACCCTGAAGTTCATCTGCA
CCACCGGCAAGCTGCCCGTGCCCTGGCCCACCCTCGTGACCACCCTGACCTACGGCGTGCAGTGCTTCAG
CCGCTACCCCGACCACATGAAGCAGCACGACTTCTTCAAGTCCGCCATGCCCGAAGGCTACGTCCAGGAG
CGCACCATCTTCTTCAAGGACGACGGCAACTACAAGACCCGCGCCGAGGTGAAGTTCGAGGGCGACACCC
TGGTGAACCGCATCGAGCTGAAGGGCATCGACTTCAAGGAGGACGGCAACATCCTGGGGCACAAGCTGGA
GTACAACTACAACAGCCACAACGTCTATATCATGGCCGACAAGCAGAAGAACGGCATCAAGGTGAACTTC
AAGATCCGCCACAACATCGAGGACGGCAGCGTGCAGCTCGCCGACCACTACCAGCAGAACACCCCCATCG
GCGACGGCCCCGTGCTGCTGCCCGACAACCACTACCTGAGCACCCAGTCCGCCCTGAGCAAAGACCCCAA
CGAGAAGCGCGATCACATGGTCCTGCTGGAGTTCGTGACCGCCGCCGGGATCACTCTCGGCATGGACGAG
CTGTACAAGTAAAGGATCCCGGGTGGCATCCCTGTGACCCCTCCCCAGTGCCTCTCCTGGCCCTGGAAGT
TGCCACTCCAGTGCCCACCAGCCTTGTCCTAATAAAATTAAGTTGCATCATTTTGTCTGACTAGGTGTCC
TTCTATAATATTATGGGGTGGAGGGGGGTGGTATGGAGCAAGGGGCAAGTTGGGAAGACAACCTGTAGGG
CCTGCGGGGTCTATTGGGAACCAAGCTGGAGTGCAGTGGCACAATCTTGGCTCACTGCAATCTCCGCCTC
CTGGGTTCAAGCGATTCTCCTGCCTCAGCCTCCCGAGTTGTTGGGATTCCAGGCATGCATGACCAGGCTC
AGCTAATTTTTGTTTTTTTGGTAGAGACGGGGTTTCACCATATTGGCCAGGCTGGTCTCCAACTCCTAAT
CTCAGGTGATCTACCCACCTTGGCCTCCCAAATTGCTGGGATTACAGGCGTGAACCACTGCTCCCTTCCC
TGTCCTTCTGATTTTAAAATAACTATACCAGCAGGAGGACGTCCAGACACAGCATAGGCTACCTGGCCAT
GCCCAACCGGTGGGACATTTGAGTTGCTTGCTTGGCACTGTCCTCTCATGCGTTGGGTCCACTCAGTAGA
TGCCTGTTGAATTGGGTACGCGGCCAGCTTGGCTGTGGAATGTGTGTCAGTTAGGGTGTGGAAAGTCCCC
AGGCTCCCCAGCAGGCAGAAGTATGCAAAGCATGCATCTCAATTAGTCAGCAACCAGGTGTGGAAAGTCC
CCAGGCTCCCCAGCAGGCAGAAGTATGCAAAGCATGCATCTCAATTAGTCAGCAACCATAGTCCCGCCCC
TAACTCCGCCCATCCCGCCCCTAACTCCGCCCAGTTCCGCCCATTCTCCGCCCCATGGCTGACTAATTTT
TTTTATTTATGCAGAGGCCGAGGCCGCCTCGGCCTCTGAGCTATTCCAGAAGTAGTGAGGAGGCTTTTTT
GGAGGCCTAGGCTTTTGCAAAAAGCTCCTCGAGGAACTGAAAAACCAGAAAGTTAATTCCCTATAGTGAG
TCGTATTAAATTCGTAATCATGTCATAGCTGTTTCCTGTGTGAAATTGTTATCCGCTCACAATTCCACAC
AACATACGAGCCGGAAGCATAAAGTGTAAAGCCTGGGGTGCCTAATGAGTGAGCTAACTCACATTAATTG
CGTTGCGCTCACTGCCCGCTTTCCAGTCGGGAAACCTGTCGTGCCAGCTGCATTAATGAATCGGCCAACG
CGCGGGGAGAGGCGGTTTGCGTATTGGGCGCTCTTCCGCTTCCTCGCTCACTGACTCGCTGCGCTCGGTC
GTTCGGCTGCGGCGAGCGGTATCAGCTCACTCAAAGGCGGTAATACGGTTATCCACAGAATCAGGGGATA
ACGCAGGAAAGAACATGTGAGCAAAAGGCCAGCAAAAGGCCAGGAACCGTAAAAAGGCCGCGTTGCTGGC
GTTTTTCCATAGGCTCCGCCCCCCTGACGAGCATCACAAAAATCGACGCTCAAGTCAGAGGTGGCGAAAC
CCGACAGGACTATAAAGATACCAGGCGTTTCCCCCTGGAAGCTCCCTCGTGCGCTCTCCTGTTCCGACCC
TGCCGCTTACCGGATACCTGTCCGCCTTTCTCCCTTCGGGAAGCGTGGCGCTTTCTCATAGCTCACGCTG
TAGGTATCTCAGTTCGGTGTAGGTCGTTCGCTCCAAGCTGGGCTGTGTGCACGAACCCCCCGTTCAGCCC
GACCGCTGCGCCTTATCCGGTAACTATCGTCTTGAGTCCAACCCGGTAAGACACGACTTATCGCCACTGG
CAGCAGCCACTGGTAACAGGATTAGCAGAGCGAGGTATGTAGGCGGTGCTACAGAGTTCTTGAAGTGGTG
GCCTAACTACGGCTACACTAGAAGAACAGTATTTGGTATCTGCGCTCTGCTGAAGCCAGTTACCTTCGGA
AAAAGAGTTGGTAGCTCTTGATCCGGCAAACAAACCACCGCTGGTAGCGGTGGTTTTTTTGTTTGCAAGC
AGCAGATTACGCGCAGAAAAA
