>Addgene plasmid #225490 | pCDNA3.1(+)-hSyn-HA-mTREK-1(S131C/A286F)-IRES-GFP | depositor partial sequence | sequence record 441761 | mTREK-1 ( S131C/A286F) - IRES GFP Gene
ATGTACCCATACGACGTGCCAGACTACGCTGCGGCCCCTGACTTGCTGGATCCCAAGTCTGCTGCTCAGA
ACTCCAAACCGAGGCTCTCATTCTCCTCAAAACCCACCGTGCTTGCTTCCCGGGTGGAGAGTGACTCGGC
CATTAATGTTATGAAATGGAAGACGGTCTCCACGATTTTCCTGGTGGTCGTCCTCTACCTGATCATCGGA
GCCACGGTGTTCAAGGCATTGGAGCAGCCTCAGGAGATTTCCCAGAGGACCACCATTGTGATCCAGAAGC
AGACCTTCATAGCCCAGCATGCCTGCGTCAACTCCACCGAGCTGGACGAACTCATCCAGCAAATAGTGGC
AGCAATAAACGCAGGAATTATCCCCTTAGGAAACAGCTCCAATCAAGTTAGTCACTGGGACCTCGGATGC
TCTTTCTTCTTTGCTGGTACTGTTATCACAACCATAGGATTTGGAAACATCTCCCCACGAACTGAAGGTG
GAAAAATATTCTGCATCATCTATGCCTTGCTGGGAATTCCCCTCTTTGGCTTTCTACTGGCTGGGGTTGG
TGATCAGCTAGGAACTATATTTGGAAAAGGAATTGCCAAAGTGGAAGACACATTTATTAAGTGGAATGTT
AGTCAGACGAAGATTCGTATCATCTCCACCATCATCTTCATCCTGTTTGGCTGTGTCCTCTTTGTGGCTC
TCCCTGCGGTCATATTCAAGCACATAGAAGGCTGGAGCGCCCTGGACGCTATCTATTTTGTGGTTATCAC
TCTGACGACCATTGGATTTGGAGACTACGTGGCAGGTGGATCAGACATTGAATATCTGGACTTCTACAAG
CCTGTGGTGTGGTTCTGGATCCTCGTTGGGCTGGCCTACTTTTTCGCTGTTCTGAGCATGATTGGGGACT
GGCTACGGGTGATCTCTAAGAAGACGAAGGAAGAGGTGGGAGAGTTCAGAGCGCATGCCGCTGAGTGGAC
AGCCAATGTCACGGCCGAGTTCAAGGAAACGAGGAGGCGGCTGAGCGTGGAGATCTACGACAAGTTCCAG
CGTGCCACATCCGTGAAGCGGAAGCTCTCCGCAGAGCTGGCGGGCAACCACAACCAGGAACTGACTCCGT
GTCGTCGCACCCTGTCTGTGAACCACCTGACCAGCGAGAGGGAAGTCCTGCCTCCCTTGCTGAAGGCTGA
GAGCATCTATCTGAACGGTCTGACACCACACTGTGCTGGTGAGGACATAGCTGTCATTGAGAACATGAAG
TGACTCGAGCTCAAGCTTCGAATTCTGCAGTCGACGGTACCGCGGGCCCGGGATCCGCCCCTCTCCCTCC
CCCCCCCCCTAACGTTACTGGCCGAAGCCGCTTGGAATAAGGCCGGTGTGCGTTTGTCTATATGTTATTT
TCCACCATATTGCCGTCTTTTGGCAATGTGAGGGCCCGGAAACCTGGCCCTGTCTTCTTGACGAGCATTC
CTAGGGGTCTTTCCCCTCTCGCCAAAGGAATGCAAGGTCTGTTGAATGTCGTGAAGGAAGCAGTTCCTCT
GGAAGCTTCTTGAAGACAAACAACGTCTGTAGCGACCCTTTGCAGGCAGCGGAACCCCCCACCTGGCGAC
AGGTGCCTCTGCGGCCAAAAGCCACGTGTATAAGATACACCTGCAAAGGCGGCACAACCCCAGTGCCACG
TTGTGAGTTGGATAGTTGTGGAAAGAGTCAAATGGCTCTCCTCAAGCGTATTCAACAAGGGGCTGAAGGA
TGCCCAGAAGGTACCCCATTGTATGGGATCTGATCTGGGGCCTCGGTACACATGCTTTACATGTGTTTAG
TCGAGGTTAAAAAAACGTCTAGGCCCCCCGAACCACGGGGACGTGGTTTTCCTTTGAAAAACACGATGAT
AATATGGCCACAACCATGGTGAGCAAGGGCGAGGAGCTGTTCACCGGGGTGGTGCCCATCCTGGTCGAGC
TGGACGGCGACGTAAACGGCCACAAGTTCAGCGTGTCCGGCGAGGGCGAGGGCGATGCCACCTACGGCAA
GCTGACCCTGAAGTTCATCTGCACCACCGGCAAGCTGCCCGTGCCCTGGCCCACCCTCGTGACCACCCTG
ACCTACGGCGTGCAGTGCTTCAGCCGCTACCCCGACCACATGAAGCAGCACGACTTCTTCAAGTCCGCCA
TGCCCGAAGGCTACGTCCAGGAGCGCACCATCTTCTTCAAGGACGACGGCAACTACAAGACCCGCGCCGA
GGTGAAGTTCGAGGGCGACACCCTGGTGAACCGCATCGAGCTGAAGGGCATCGACTTCAAGGAGGACGGC
AACATCCTGGGGCACAAGCTGGAGTACAACTACAACAGCCACAACGTCTATATCATGGCCGACAAGCAGA
AGAACGGCATCAAGGTGAACTTCAAGATCCGCCACAACATCGAGGACGGCAGCGTGCAGCTCGCCGACCA
CTACCAGCAGAACACCCCCATCGGCGACGGCCCCGTGCTGCTGCCCGACAACCACTACCTGAGCACCCAG
TCCGCCCTGAGCAAAGACCCCAACGAGAAGCGCGATCACATGGTCCTGCTGGAGTTCGTGACCGCCGCCG
GGATCACTCTCGGCATGGACGAGCTGTACAAGTAA
